>Addgene plasmid #157221 | pD649-HAsp-BTNL3-COMP5AP-AviTag-9xHis | depositor full sequence | sequence record 303551 | Full Sequence
TTTCAATATTATTGAAGCATTTATCAGGGTTATTGTCTCATGAGCGGATACATATTTGAATGTATTTAGA
AAAATAAACAAATAGGGGTCAGTGTTACAACCAATTAACCAATTCTGAACATTATCGCGAGCCCATTTAT
ACCTGAATATGGCTCATAACACCCCTTGCTCATGACCAAAATCCCTTAACGTGAGTTACGCGCGCGTCGT
TCCACTGAGCGTCAGACCCCGTAGAAAAGATCAAAGGATCTTCTTGAGATCCTTTTTTTCTGCGCGTAAT
CTGCTGCTTGCAAACAAAAAAACCACCGCTACCAGCGGTGGTTTGTTTGCCGGATCAAGAGCTACCAACT
CTTTTTCCGAAGGTAACTGGCTTCAGCAGAGCGCAGATACCAAATACTGTTCTTCTAGTGTAGCCGTAGT
TAGCCCACCACTTCAAGAACTCTGTAGCACCGCCTACATACCTCGCTCTGCTAATCCTGTTACCAGTGGC
TGCTGCCAGTGGCGATAAGTCGTGTCTTACCGGGTTGGACTCAAGACGATAGTTACCGGATAAGGCGCAG
CGGTCGGGCTGAACGGGGGGTTCGTGCACACAGCCCAGCTTGGAGCGAACGACCTACACCGAACTGAGAT
ACCTACAGCGTGAGCTATGAGAAAGCGCCACGCTTCCCGAAGGGAGAAAGGCGGACAGGTATCCGGTAAG
CGGCAGGGTCGGAACAGGAGAGCGCACGAGGGAGCTTCCAGGGGGAAACGCCTGGTATCTTTATAGTCCT
GTCGGGTTTCGCCACCTCTGACTTGAGCGTCGATTTTTGTGATGCTCGTCAGGGGGGCGGAGCCTATGGA
AAAACGCCAGCAACGCGGCCTTTTTACGGTTCCTGGCCTTTTGCTGGCCTTTTGCTCACATGTTCTTTCC
TGCGTTATCCCCTGATTCTGTGGATAACCGTATTACCGCCTTTGAGTGAGCTGATACCGCTCGCCGCAGC
CGAACGACCGAGCGCAGCGAGTCAGTGAGCGAGGAAGCGGAAGGCGAGAGTAGGGAACTGCCAGGCATCA
AACTAAGCAGAAGGCCCCTGACGGATGGCCTTTTTGCGTTTCTACAAACTCTTTCTGTGTTGTAAAACGA
CGGCCAGTCTTAAGCTCGGGCCCCCTGGGCGGTTCTGATAACGAGTAATCGTTAATCCGCAAATAACGTA
AAAACCCGCTTCGGCGGGTTTTTTTATGGGGGGAGTTTAGGGAAAGAGCATTTGTCAGAATATTTAAGGG
CGCCTGTCACTTTGCTTGATATATGAGAATTATTTAACCTTATAAATGAGAAAAAAGCAACGCACTTTAA
ATAAGATACGTTGCTTTTTCGATTGATGAACACCTATAATTAAACTATTCATCTATTATTTATGATTTTT
TGTATATACAATATTTCTAGTTTGTTAAAGAGAATTAAGAAAATAAATCTCGAAAATAATAAAGGGAAAA
TCAGTTTTTGATATCAAAATTATACATGTCAACGATAATACAAAATATAATACAAACTATAAGATGTTAT
CAGTATTTATTATCATTTAGAATAAATTTTGTGTCGCCCTTAATTGTGAGCGGATAACAATTACGAGCTT
CATGCACAGTGGCGTTGACTCAATATTGGCCATTAGCCATATTATTCATTGGTTATATAGCATAAATCAA
TATTGGCTATTGGCCATTGCATACGTTGTATCTATATCATAATATGTACATTTATATTGGCTCATGTCCA
ATATGACCGCCATGTTGGCATTGATTATTGACTAGTTATTAATAGTAATCAATTACGGGGTCATTAGTTC
ATAGCCCATATATGGAGTTCCGCGTTACATAACTTACGGTAAATGGCCCGCCTGGCTGACCGCCCAACGA
CCCCCGCCCATTGACGTCAATAATGACGTATGTTCCCATAGTAACGCCAATAGGGACTTTCCATTGACGT
CAATGGGTGGAGTATTTACGGTAAACTGCCCACTTGGCAGTACATCAAGTGTATCATATGCCAAGTACGC
CCCCTATTGACGTCAATGACGGTAAATGGCCCGCCTGGCATTATGCCCAGTACATGACCTTATGGGACTT
TCCTACTTGGCAGTACATCTACGTATTAGTCATCGCTATTACCATGGTGATGCGGTTTTGGCAGTACATC
AATGGGCGTGGATAGCGGTTTGACTCACGGGGATTTCCAAGTCTCCACCCCATTGACGTCAATGGGAGTT
TGTTTTGGCACCAAAATCAACGGGACTTTCCAAAATGTCGTAACAACTCCGCCCCATTGACGCAAATGGG
CGGTAGGCGTGTACGGTGGGAGGTCTATATAAGCAGAGCTCGTTTAGTGAACCGTCAGATCGCCTGGAGA
CGCCATCCACGCTGTTTTGACCTCCATAGAAGACACCGGGACCGATCCAGCCTCCGCGGCCGGGAACGGT
GCATTGGAACGCGGATTCCCCGTGCCAAGAGTGACGTAAGTACCGCCTATAGAGTCTATAGGCCCACCCC
CTTGGCTTCGTTAGAACGCGGCTACAATTAATACATAACCTTATGTATCATACACATACGATTTAGGTGA
CACTATAGAATAACATCCACTTTGCCTTTCTCTCCACAGGTGTCCACTCCCAGGTCCAACTGCACCTCGG
TTCTATCGAAAACGCGCCTGCTAGCGCCACCATGAAGACCATCATTGCCCTGAGCTACATCTTCTGCCTG
GTGTTCGCTGCGGCCGCCCAATGGCAAGTGACAGGACCTGGAAAATTCGTGCAGGCCCTCGTGGGCGAAG
ATGCCGTGTTCAGCTGTTCTCTGTTCCCCGAGACAAGCGCCGAAGCCATGGAAGTGCGGTTCTTCAGAAA
CCAGTTCCACGCCGTGGTGCACCTGTACAGAGATGGCGAGGATTGGGAGAGCAAGCAGATGCCCCAGTAC
AGAGGCAGAACCGAGTTCGTGAAGGACAGCATTGCCGGCGGAAGAGTGTCCCTGCGGCTGAAGAATATCA
CCCCTAGCGATATCGGCCTGTACGGCTGCTGGTTCAGCAGCCAGATCTACGATGAAGAGGCCACCTGGGA
ACTGAGAGTGGCTGCTCTTGGAAGCCTGCCTCTGATCAGCATCGTGGGCTATGTGGATGGCGGCATCCAG
CTGCTGTGTCTGTCTAGCGGATGGTTTCCTCAGCCTACCGCCAAGTGGAAGGGCCCTCAAGGACAGGATC
TGAGCAGCGATAGCAGAGCCAATGCCGACGGCTACAGCCTGTACGACGTGGAAATCAGCATCATCGTGCA
AGAGAACGCCGGCAGCATCCTGTGTTCTATTCACCTGGCCGAGCAGTCCCACGAGGTGGAATCTAAGGTG
CTGATCGGCGAGACATTCTTCCAGCCTAGTCCTTGGAGACTGGCCTCTGGCGCGCCGGAAGATCAAGTTG
ATCCAAGATTGATTGATGGCAAGGGCGGATCTCTGGAGGTGCTGTTCCAGGGACCAGGCGGAAGCGGCAA
TCCCGGCGGCGATCTGGCCCCCCAGATGCTGCGCGAGCTGCAGGAGACCAATGCCGCCCTGCAGGACGTG
CGCGAGCTGCTGCGCCACCGCGTGAAGGAGATCACCTTCCTGAAGAACACCGTGATGGAGTGCGACGCCT
GCGGTATGCAGCCCTCTAGAGGCTCCGGCTCCATCATCCCAGTTGAGGAGGAGAACCCGGACTTCTGGAA
CCGCGAGGCAGCCGAGGCCCTGGGTGCCGCCAAGAAGCTGCAGCCTGCACAGACAGCCGCCAAGAACCTC
ATCATCTTCCTGGGCGATGGGATGGGGGTGTCTACGGTGACAGCTGCCAGGATCCTAAAAGGGCAGAAGA
AGGACAAACTGGGGCCTGAGATACCCCTGGCCATGGACCGCTTCCCATATGTGGCTCTGTCCAAGACATA
CAATGTAGACAAACATGTGCCAGACAGTGGAGCCACAGCCACGGCCTACCTGTGCGGGGTCAAGGGCAAC
TTCCAGACCATTGGCTTGAGTGCAGCCGCCCGCTTTAACCAGTGCAACACGACACGCGGCAACGAGGTCA
TCTCCGTGATGAATCGGGCCAAGAAAGCAGGGAAGTCAGTGGGAGTGGTAACCACCACACGAGTGCAGCA
CGCCTCGCCAGCCGGCACCTACGCCCACACGGTGAACCGCAACTGGTACTCGGACGCCGACGTGCCTGCC
TCGGCCCGCCAGGAGGGGTGCCAGGACATCGCTACGCAGCTCATCTCCAACATGGACATTGACGTGATCC
TAGGTGGAGGCCGAAAGTACATGTTTCGCATGGGAACCCCAGACCCTGAGTACCCAGATGACTACAGCCA
AGGTGGGACCAGGCTGGACGGGAAGAATCTGGTGCAGGAATGGCTGGCGAAGCGCCAGGGTGCCCGGTAT
GTGTGGAACCGCACTGAGCTCATGCAGGCTTCCCTGGACCCGTCTGTGACCCATCTCATGGGTCTCTTTG
AGCCTGGAGACATGAAATACGAGATCCACCGAGACTCCACACTGGACCCCTCCCTGATGGAGATGACAGA
GGCTGCCCTGCGCCTGCTGAGCAGGAACCCCCGCGGCTTCTTCCTCTTCGTGGAGGGTGGTCGCATCGAC
CATGGTCATCATGAAAGCAGGGCTTACCGGGCACTGACTGAGACGATCATGTTCGACGACGCCATTGAGA
GGGCGGGCCAGCTCACCAGCGAGGAGGACACGCTGAGCCTCGTCACTGCCGACCACTCCCACGTCTTCTC
CTTCGGAGGCTACCCCCTGCGAGGGAGCTCCATCTTCGGGCTGGCCCCTGGCAAGGCCCGGGACAGGAAG
GCCTACACGGTCCTCCTATACGGAAACGGTCCAGGCTATGTGCTCAAGGACGGCGCCCGGCCGGATGTTA
CCGAGAGCGAGAGCGGGAGCCCCGAGTATCGGCAGCAGTCAGCAGTGCCCCTGGACGAAGAGACCCACGC
AGGCGAGGACGTGGCGGTGTTCGCGCGCGGCCCGCAGGCGCACCTGGTTCACGGCGTGCAGGAGCAGACC
TTCATAGCGCACGTCATGGCCTTCGCCGCCTGCCTGGAGCCCTACACCGCCTGCGACCTGGCGCCCCCCG
CCGGCACCACCGACGCCGCGCACCCGGGTGGCGGAGGACTGAACGACATCTTCGAGGCTCAGAAAATCGA
ATGGCACGAACATCACCATCACCATCACCATCACCATTAAGGCCGGCCTGTAGTCACTGGCACAACGCGT
TACCCGGTAAGCCAATCGGGTATACACGGTCGTCATACTGCAGACAGGGTTCTTCTACTTTGCAAGATAG
TCTTGAGTAGTAAAATAAATAGATAGAGAAAATCAGCCTCGACTGTGCCTTCTAGTTGCCAGCCATCTGT
TGTTTGCCCCTCCCCCGTGCCTTCCTTGACCCTGGAAGGTGCCACTCCCACTGTCCTTTCCTAATAAAAT
GAGGAAATTGCATCACAACACTCAACCCTATCTCGGTCTATTCTTTTGATTTATAAGGGATTTTGCCGAT
TTCGGCCTATTGGTTAAAAAATGAGCTGATTTAACAAAAATTTAACGCGAATTAATTCTGTGGAATGTGT
GTCAGTTAGGGTGTGGAAAGTCCCCAGGCTCCCCAGCAGGCAGAAGTATGCAAAGCATGCATCTCAATTA
GTCAGCAACCAGGTGTGGAAAGTCCCCAGGCTCCCCAGCAGGCAGAAGTATGCAAAGCATGCATCTCAAT
TAGTCAGCAACCATAGTCCCGCCCCTAACTCCGCCCATCCCGCCCCTAACTCCGCCCAGTTCCGCCCATT
CTCCGCCCCATGGCTGACTAATTTTTTTTATTTATGCAGAGGCCGAGGCCGCCTCTGCCTCTGAGCTATT
CCAGAAGTAGTGAGGAGGCTTTTTTGGAGGCCTAGGCTTTTGCAAAAAGCTCCCGGGAGCTTGTATATCC
ATTTTCGGATCTGATCAGCACGTGTTGACAATTAATCATCGGCATAGTATATCGGCATAGTATAATACGA
CAAGGTGAGGAACTAAACCATGACCGAGTACAAGCCCACGGTGCGCCTCGCCACCCGCGACGACGTCCCC
AGGGCCGTACGCACCCTCGCCGCCGCGTTCGCCGACTACCCCGCCACGCGCCACACCGTCGATCCGGACC
GCCACATCGAGCGGGTCACCGAGCTGCAAGAACTCTTCCTCACGCGCGTCGGGCTCGACATCGGCAAGGT
GTGGGTCGCGGACGACGGCGCCGCGGTGGCGGTCTGGACCACGCCGGAGAGCGTCGAAGCGGGGGCGGTG
TTCGCCGAGATCGGCCCGCGCATGGCCGAGTTGAGCGGTTCCCGGCTGGCCGCGCAGCAACAGATGGAAG
GCCTCCTGGCGCCGCACCGGCCCAAGGAGCCCGCGTGGTTCCTGGCCACCGTCGGCGTCTCGCCCGACCA
CCAGGGCAAGGGTCTGGGCAGCGCCGTCGTGCTCCCCGGAGTGGAGGCGGCCGAGCGCGCCGGGGTGCCC
GCCTTCCTGGAGACATCCGCGCCCCGCAACCTCCCCTTCTACGAGCGGCTCGGCTTCACCGTCACCGCCG
ACGTCGAGGTGCCCGAAGGACCGCGCACCTGGTGCATGACCCGCAAGCCCGGTGCCTGACACGTGCTACG
AGATTTCGATTCCACCGCCGCCTTCTATGAAAGGTTGGGCTTCGGAATCGTTTTCCGGGACGCCGGCTGG
ATGATCCTCCAGCGCGGGGATCTCATGCTGGAGTTCTTCGCCCACCCCAACTTGTTTATTGCAGCTTATA
ATGGTTACAAATAAAGCAATAGCATCACAAATTTCACAAATAAAGCATTTTTTTCACTGCATTCTAGTTG
TGGTTTGTCCAAACTCATCAATGTATCTTATCATGTCTGTATACCGTCGACCTCTAGCTAGAGCTTGGCG
TAATCATGGTCATTACCAATGCTTAATCAGTGAGGCACCTATCTCAGCGATCTGTCTATTTCGTTCATCC
ATAGTTGCCTGACTCCCCGTCGTGTAGATAACTACGATACGGGAGGGCTTACCATCTGGCCCCAGCGCTG
CGATGATACCGCGAGAACCACGCTCACCGGCTCCGGATTTATCAGCAATAAACCAGCCAGCCGGAAGGGC
CGAGCGCAGAAGTGGTCCTGCAACTTTATCCGCCTCCATCCAGTCTATTAATTGTTGCCGGGAAGCTAGA
GTAAGTAGTTCGCCAGTTAATAGTTTGCGCAACGTTGTTGCCATCGCTACAGGCATCGTGGTGTCACGCT
CGTCGTTTGGTATGGCTTCATTCAGCTCCGGTTCCCAACGATCAAGGCGAGTTACATGATCCCCCATGTT
GTGCAAAAAAGCGGTTAGCTCCTTCGGTCCTCCGATCGTTGTCAGAAGTAAGTTGGCCGCAGTGTTATCA
CTCATGGTTATGGCAGCACTGCATAATTCTCTTACTGTCATGCCATCCGTAAGATGCTTTTCTGTGACTG
GTGAGTACTCAACCAAGTCATTCTGAGAATAGTGTATGCGGCGACCGAGTTGCTCTTGCCCGGCGTCAAT
ACGGGATAATACCGCGCCACATAGCAGAACTTTAAAAGTGCTCATCATTGGAAAACGTTCTTCGGGGCGA
AAACTCTCAAGGATCTTACCGCTGTTGAGATCCAGTTCGATGTAACCCACTCGTGCACCCAACTGATCTT
CAGCATCTTTTACTTTCACCAGCGTTTCTGGGTGAGCAAAAACAGGAAGGCAAAATGCCGCAAAAAAGGG
AATAAGGGCGACACGGAAATGTTGAATACTCATATTCTTCCTT
Features (pLannotate 1.2.2; 24 found; start..end, strand, type, name):
    119..143     -  CDS            KanR (fragment): aminoglycoside phosphotransferase; aph(3')-Ia; confers resistance to kanamycin
    254..842     +  rep_origin     ori: high-copy-number ColE1/pMB1/pBR322/pUC origin of replication
   1067..1084    +  terminator     rrnB T2 terminator (fragment): transcription terminator T2 from the E. coli rrnB gene
   1109..1128    -  CDS            lacZα (fragment): LacZα fragment of β-galactosidase; lacZ fragment
   1584..1600    +  protein_bind   lac operator: The lac repressor binds to the lac operator to inhibit transcription in E. coli. This inhibition can be relieved by adding lactose or isopropyl-β-D-thiogalactopyranoside (IPTG). lac repressor encoded by lacI
   1843..2146    +  enhancer       CMV enhancer: human cytomegalovirus immediate early enhancer
   2147..2350    +  promoter       CMV promoter: human cytomegalovirus (CMV) immediate early promoter
   2486..2529    +  intron         CMV intron (fragment): modified intron A from human cytomegalovirus
   2581..2599    +  promoter       SP6 promoter: promoter for bacteriophage SP6 RNA polymerase
   2603..2640    +  CDS            IgH signal sequence (fragment): signal sequence from the mouse immunoglobulin heavy chain variable region
   2710..3408    +  CDS            BTNL3 (fragment): BTNL3_HUMAN - Also known as BTNLR, COLF4100. Experimental evidence at protein level: Swiss-Prot protein existence level 1. From Homo sapiens (Human).
   3505..3684    +  CDS            Comp (fragment): COMP_RAT - Experimental evidence at protein level: Swiss-Prot protein existence level 1. May play a role in the structural integrity of cartilage via its interaction with other extracellular matrix proteins such as the collagens and fibronectin. Can mediate the interaction of chondrocytes with the cartilage extracellular matrix through interaction with cell surface integrin receptors. Could play a role in the pathogenesis of osteoarthritis. Potent suppressor of apoptosis in both primary chondrocytes and transformed cells. Suppresses apoptosis by blocking the activation of caspase-3 and by indu
   3672..5124    +  CDS            SEAP (fragment): secreted alkaline phosphatase from human placenta The natural enzyme has a C-terminal transmembrane sequence that is replaced by a GPI anchor.
   5149..5190    +  CDS            AviTag™ (fragment): peptide tag that allows for enzymatic biotinylation
   5194..5217    +  CDS            8xHis: 8xHis affinity tag
   5363..5474    +  polyA_signal   bGH poly(A) signal: bovine growth hormone polyadenylation signal
   5475..5583    +  rep_origin     f1 ori (fragment): f1 bacteriophage origin of replication; arrow indicates direction of (+) strand synthesis
   5597..5926    +  promoter       SV40 promoter: SV40 enhancer and early promoter
   5974..6021    +  promoter       EM7 promoter: synthetic bacterial promoter&nbsp
   6040..6639    +  CDS            PuroR (fragment): puromycin N-acetyltransferase; pac from Streptomyces; confers resistance to puromycin
   6649..6774    +  CDS            ble (fragment): BLE_KLEPN - Experimental evidence at protein level: Swiss-Prot protein existence level 1. Binding protein with a strong affinity to the bleomycin family of antibiotics. Binds to CL990; an antimitotic-antibiotic compound. From Klebsiella pneumoniae.
   6769..6890    +  polyA_signal   SV40 poly(A) signal: SV40 polyadenylation signal
   6943..7803    -  CDS            AmpR: β-lactamase; bla; confers resistance to ampicillin, carbenicillin, and related antibiotics
   7806..89      -  promoter       AmpR promoter (fragment) (across the origin): bla
