[The description below was written by a language model from this plasmid's Addgene catalogue record and pLannotate feature annotations shown in this document.]
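Description:
pD649-HAsp-BTNL3-COMP5AP-AviTag-9xHis is a 7.8 kb mammalian expression plasmid built on the pD649 backbone and designed to secrete the extracellular domain of human BTNL3, a butyrophilin-like immunoglobulin-superfamily cell-surface protein, as a multimeric, enzymatically detectable fusion. It is propagated in E. coli at high copy from a ColE1/pUC-type origin with ampicillin selection (AmpR, β-lactamase). A second cassette, with SV40 early and EM7 promoters driving a puromycin N-acetyltransferase gene followed by an SV40 poly(A) signal, could provide puromycin selection in mammalian cells, although the record does not describe its use. Short annotated fragments of KanR, lacZα, ble and the f1 origin appear to be backbone remnants rather than functional parts.

Expression is driven by the CMV enhancer/promoter with a portion of CMV intron A. A downstream SP6 promoter is available for in vitro transcription and serves as a sequencing primer site. The open reading frame begins with a signal peptide: the name indicates "HAsp", whereas the annotation software matched a fragment of a mouse IgH signal sequence. The synthesised BTNL3 ectodomain follows, cloned between retained NotI and AscI sites. It is fused at its C terminus to a segment of rat cartilage oligomeric matrix protein, whose coiled coil assembles into pentamers, then to human placental alkaline phosphatase, an AviTag for site-specific biotinylation, and a polyhistidine tag (9xHis by name, annotated as 8xHis). A bGH poly(A) signal ends the transcript.

Pentamerisation raises avidity so that weak receptor–ligand contacts can be detected, and alkaline phosphatase gives a colorimetric readout. The plasmid belongs to a collection used to map the human IgSF extracellular interactome. The depositor notes that some plasmids in this collection may carry an IS4-like transposase insertion upstream of the CMV promoter; no such element is annotated here.
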