Addgene plasmid #157221: pD649-HAsp-BTNL3-COMP5AP-AviTag-9xHis
Purpose: Mammalian expression of cell-surface protein extracellular domain fused to COMP5AP-AviTag-9xHis. Protein is secreted from cells.
Depositing lab: Chris Garcia. Depositing organization: Stanford University. Publication: A Human IgSF Cell-Surface Interactome Reveals a Complex Network of Protein-Protein Interactions. Wojtowicz WM, Vielmetter J, Fernandes RA, Siepe DH, Eastman CL, Chisholm GB, Cox S, Klock H, Anderson PW, Rue SM, Miller JJ, Glaser SM, Bragstad ML, Vance J, Lam AW, Lesley SA, Zinn K, Garcia KC. Cell. 2020 Aug 20;182(4):1027-1043.e17. doi: 10.1016/j.cell.2020.07.025. PubMed 32822567.
Backbone
  Vector backbone: pD649
  Backbone size w/o insert (bp): 7153
  Vector type: Mammalian Expression
Growth in bacteria
  Bacterial resistance: Ampicillin, 100 μg/mL
  Growth temperature: 37°C
  Growth strain: DH5alpha
  Copy number: High Copy
Gene/Insert
  Gene/Insert name: BTNL3
  Species: H. sapiens (human)
  Insert size (bp): 660
  Entrez Gene: BTNL3 (a.k.a. BTN9.1, BTNLR)
  Promoter: CMV/SP6
  Tag / fusion protein: COMP5AP-AviTag-9xHis (C terminal on backbone)
  Cloning method: Restriction Enzyme; 5′ cloning site GCGGCCGC (not destroyed); 3′ cloning site GGCGCGCC (not destroyed)
  Sequencing primers: 5′ ATTTAGGTGACACTATAG; 3′ CGTCGCACTCCATCACGGTG
Resource information
  A portion of this plasmid was derived from a plasmid made by: synthesis by ThermoFisher
Terms and licenses: Academic/Nonprofit Terms; Industry Terms: Not Available to Industry
Depositor comments: Some plasmids in this collection may have an IS4-like element ISVsa5 family transposase upstream of the CMV promoter.
How to cite: pD649-HAsp-BTNL3-COMP5AP-AviTag-9xHis was a gift from Chris Garcia (Addgene plasmid # 157221 ; http://n2t.net/addgene:157221 ; RRID:Addgene_157221)
