>Addgene plasmid #157221 | pD649-HAsp-BTNL3-COMP5AP-AviTag-9xHis | depositor partial sequence | sequence record 303552 | insert (extracellular domain)
CAATGGCAAGTGACAGGACCTGGAAAATTCGTGCAGGCCCTCGTGGGCGAAGATGCCGTGTTCAGCTGTT
CTCTGTTCCCCGAGACAAGCGCCGAAGCCATGGAAGTGCGGTTCTTCAGAAACCAGTTCCACGCCGTGGT
GCACCTGTACAGAGATGGCGAGGATTGGGAGAGCAAGCAGATGCCCCAGTACAGAGGCAGAACCGAGTTC
GTGAAGGACAGCATTGCCGGCGGAAGAGTGTCCCTGCGGCTGAAGAATATCACCCCTAGCGATATCGGCC
TGTACGGCTGCTGGTTCAGCAGCCAGATCTACGATGAAGAGGCCACCTGGGAACTGAGAGTGGCTGCTCT
TGGAAGCCTGCCTCTGATCAGCATCGTGGGCTATGTGGATGGCGGCATCCAGCTGCTGTGTCTGTCTAGC
GGATGGTTTCCTCAGCCTACCGCCAAGTGGAAGGGCCCTCAAGGACAGGATCTGAGCAGCGATAGCAGAG
CCAATGCCGACGGCTACAGCCTGTACGACGTGGAAATCAGCATCATCGTGCAAGAGAACGCCGGCAGCAT
CCTGTGTTCTATTCACCTGGCCGAGCAGTCCCACGAGGTGGAATCTAAGGTGCTGATCGGCGAGACATTC
TTCCAGCCTAGTCCTTGGAGACTGGCCTCT
